>Addgene plasmid #241988 | pAAV-CMV-HBA-RIBEYE-eGFP | addgene full sequence | sequence record 484630 | Addgene NGS Result
CCCCACCTCTGCTGTATTGCTTTGCTCTGCCAATGCCGGTTCCCAGCAGGCACATCAACATTGGCCGTTC
TCAGAGCTGGGATGCCGCTGGCTGGTATGAGGGCCCTTGGGAGAATGCTGGCCCTCCAGGGAGGAGAAGT
TCTCTGACTTATGGCCCTGGAGAAGGGGTCTGGTGTGAGCTGGTAAACCACCGTGCCCAGGACACTGAGT
CCTGCCTGTCCCGGGAAGCTTTTTATAACTCACTGGCATCAAGAAAGGGCTCCGTGCCTGACTTCACCTT
CTACGACAGCAGGCAGGCAGTGATGTCTGGCCGTGGCTCCGTGCTGCCACAAGACTACTATGGCGACCCA
TCCAGGGGCACCAGGGTACCCAAGGAGCCTCCCTTCTATCGGGACCCAGGAACCAGCCGGCCGGTGCCCA
GCTACGGAGTGCTGGGCAGCAGAATACCATGGGAGCAGGTACAAGGCCAGTTACCTGCTCTGCAGGATGC
TGGCCACCTGTACCGGGAATCTGGGAGTAAAACTGTCCTGCATGGGCAGCGGACACACTGCAGGGCTCCA
TCTCCTGGGAGGTATGGAAGGGAACAACCTGATTCTAGATTAGGGATAGAGGTACCCACCTATTCCCCCA
ACTCCAGCCAGGTCTACAACGATATCTGCGAAAGACCCGTTGACTCTACCCATGCCAGACAGGTGGCCCC
AACATGCCTGGTTGTGGACCCCAGCTCGACCGCCCCTACTGAGAACAGCACGGGGGTGGCCCCAGGTTCC
CTGAATAGAGGCTACGGGCCTACCCGAGAAAGCATCCATTCAAAGCTGGCTTATGAGAATTATGAAGCCG
ACTTGTCAACATTCCAAGGACCCGGGGGCAAGAGGACCGTCTACCCTGAGTTTTTGGCCCTGCTGAGGGC
AGAGGGTGTGGCAGAGGCTACCCTGGCAGCCCTGTTACAACAAGGCTTTGACTCCCCAGCTGTCTTGGCC
ACCCTAGAGGATGCTGACATCAAGTCTGTTGCCCCCAACCTGGGCCAGGCCCGTGTCCTGAGCCGCCTGG
TCAGCAGCTGCAGGACAGAGATGCAGTTTCGGCGACAGGACCGGACAGGCCCTCCACCCCGCCATCGGTC
CAGTAGCTTCAGCCACCGAAGTGAGCTGCTGCCCAATGACACGGCCTCGCTGGGGACCACAGCACTGCAG
TTTCACCCAGCTGGACCTTTGCAGACACCCTCTCCCCGAGGTGGAGATCTAGGTCGCCGCCCCTCCAGTG
CACCTTCCCAGCACCTCCTGGAGACAGCAGCTACTTACTCTGCCCCAGTGGTGGGGTCCCAGACTCCCCA
CTTACCCTCCAACTCTGGATATAGCTCTCCTACCCCTTGTGCCCTAACAGCACGACTGGCCTCCTCCTAC
CCTTCACAAGCTGGGGTAGCCTTGACTGCTAACCCAGGCCCCTCTGTCCCCCTTCACTCAAGTCCCAGAA
CAGCCTATTCCACCTCCTACACGGTGCCCATGGAACTGCTTAAGAGGGAACGCAGTGTGACCGCCTCTCC
GCTGCCCAGCCCCCATGCCAGCCCCCAGCTCCTGCGGAAACCTGGAGCAGCCCCCGTGGAGCCGGCTGCC
CTGCCACCAGTCAGGCAAAGTCTCCACACACCTCATCCGCCATACCAGAAGGTGGCCCGGCGGACAGGGG
CTCCCATCATCGTGTCAACCATGCTAACACCAGAACCAAGTATCCGCCCCCAGATCATGAACGGCCCCCT
GCACCCCCGCCCCCTAGTGGCACTGCTGGATGGCAGAGACTGCACTGTGGAAATGCCCATCCTGAAGGAC
CTGGCCACTGTGGCCTTCTGTGATGCACAGTCCACTCAGGAAATCCATGAGAAGGTATTGAATGAGGCTG
TGGGCGCCATGATGTACCACACCATCACTCTCACCCGGGAAGACCTGGAGAAGTTCAAGGCCCTGAGAGT
GATTGTTCGAATCGGTAGTGGCTACGACAATGTGGACATCAAGGCTGCTGGCGAACTCGGAATCGCCGTG
TGCAACATCCCATCTGCTGCAGTGGAGGAGACAGCAGATTCGACAGTCTGCCATATCCTCAATCTGTATC
GGCGGAACACATGGCTGTACCAGGCCCTACGAGAAGGCACGCGGGTACAAAGCGTGGAACAGATCCGTGA
GGTCGCCTCAGGAGCTGCTCGGATCCGAGGGGAAACACTGGGCCTCATTGGCTTTGGTCGCACTGGGCAG
GCAGTTGCTGTTCGAGCCAAGGCCTTTGGATTCAGCGTCATATTTTATGACCCCTACTTACAGGATGGGA
TAGAGCGGTCTCTGGGCGTGCAAAGGGTCTACACCCTGCAGGACTTGTTATATCAGAGCGACTGTGTCTC
CTTGCACTGCAATCTGAATGAACACAACCACCACCTCATCAATGACTTCACCATCAAGCAGATGAGGCAA
GGAGCATTCCTTGTGAATGCAGCCCGAGGTGGCCTGGTGGATGAGAAAGCCTTAGCTCAGGCCCTCAAAG
AGGGCAGGATACGAGGCGCTGCTCTGGATGTGCATGAGTCTGAGCCCTTCAGCTTTGCTCAGGGCCCATT
GAAGGATGCTCCAAATCTCATCTGCACACCACACACAGCCTGGTACAGCGAACAAGCATCACTAGAGATG
AGGGAAGCAGCTGCCACGGAGATCCGCCGAGCAATCACAGGTCGCATCCCAGAAAGCTTACGAAACTGTG
TCAACAAAGAATTCTTTGTTACTTCAACTCCTTGGTCAGTCATTGACCAGCAAGCAATTCATCCTGAGCT
CAATGGTGCCACATACAGGTATCCACCAGGCATTGTAGGTGTGGCTCCAGGAGGGCTTCCTCCAGCTATG
GAAGGGATCATCCCTGGAGGCATCCCTGTGACTCACAACCTCCCCACTGTGGCACACCCTTCCCAAGCTC
CCTCCCCAAACCAGCCCACAAAACACGGGGACAATCGAGAGCACCCCAACGAGCAAATGGATCCACCGGT
CGCCACCATGGTGAGCAAGGGCGAGGAGCTGTTCACCGGGGTGGTGCCCATCCTGGTCGAGCTGGACGGC
GACGTAAACGGCCACAAGTTCAGCGTGTCCGGCGAGGGCGAGGGCGATGCCACCTACGGCAAGCTGACCC
TGAAGTTCATCTGCACCACCGGCAAGCTGCCCGTGCCCTGGCCCACCCTCGTGACCACCCTGACCTACGG
CGTGCAGTGCTTCAGCCGCTACCCCGACCACATGAAGCAGCACGACTTCTTCAAGTCCGCCATGCCCGAA
GGCTACGTCCAGGAGCGCACCATCTTCTTCAAGGACGACGGCAACTACAAGACCCGCGCCGAGGTGAAGT
TCGAGGGCGACACCCTGGTGAACCGCATCGAGCTGAAGGGCATCGACTTCAAGGAGGACGGCAACATCCT
GGGGCACAAGCTGGAGTACAACTACAACAGCCACAACGTCTATATCATGGCCGACAAGCAGAAGAACGGC
ATCAAGGTGAACTTCAAGATCCGCCACAACATCGAGGACGGCAGCGTGCAGCTCGCCGACCACTACCAGC
AGAACACCCCCATCGGCGACGGCCCCGTGCTGCTGCCCGACAACCACTACCTGAGCACCCAGTCCGCCCT
GAGCAAAGACCCCAACGAGAAGCGCGATCACATGGTCCTGCTGGAGTTCGTGACCGCCGCCGGGATCACT
CTCGGCATGGACGAGCTGTACAAGTAAAGCGGCCGCAAGCTTATCGATAATCAACCTCTGGATTACAAAA
TTTGTGAAAGATTGACTGGTATTCTTAACTATGTTGCTCCTTTTACGCTATGTGGATACGCTGCTTTAAT
GCCTTTGTATCATGCTATTGCTTCCCGTATGGCTTTCATTTTCTCCTCCTTGTATAAATCCTGGTTGCTG
TCTCTTTATGAGGAGTTGTGGCCCGTTGTCAGGCAACGTGGCGTGGTGTGCACTGTGTTTGCTGACGCAA
CCCCCACTGGTTGGGGCATTGCCACCACCTGTCAGCTCCTTTCCGGGACTTTCGCTTTCCCCCTCCCTAT
TGCCACGGCGGAACTCATCGCCGCCTGCCTTGCCCGCTGCTGGACAGGGGCTCGGCTGTTGGGCACTGAC
AATTCCGTGGTGTTGTCGGGGAAATCATCGTCCTTTCCTTGGCTGCTCGCCTGTGTTGCCACCTGGATTC
TGCGCGGGACGCCCTTCTGCTACGTCCCTTCGGCCCTCAATCCAGCGGACCTTCCTTCCCGCGGCCTGCT
GCCGGCTCTGCGGCCTCTTCCGCGTCTTCGCCTTCGCCCTCAGACGAGTCGGATCTCCCTTTGGGCCGCC
TCCCCGCATCGATACCGTCGACTAGAGCTCGCTGATCAGCCTCGACTGTGCCTTCTAGTTGCCAGCCATC
TGTTGTTTGCCCCTCCCCCGTGCCTTCCTTGACCCTGGAAGGTGCCACTCCCACTGTCCTTTCCTAATAA
AATGAGGAAATTGCATCGCATTGTCTGAGTAGGTGTCATTCTATTCTGGGGGGTGGGGTGGGGCAGGACA
GCAAGGGGGAGGATTGGGAAGACAATAGCAGGCATGCTGGGGAGAGATCTGAGGAACCCCTAGTGATGGA
GTTGGCCACTCCCTCTCTGCGCGCTCGCTCGCTCACTGAGGCCGGGCGACCAAAGGTCGCCCGACGCCCG
GGCTTTGCCCGGGCGGCCTCAGTGAGCGAGCGAGCGCGCAGAGAGGGAGTGGCCCCCCCCCCCCCCCCCC
CTGCAGCCTGGCGTAATAGCGAAGAGGCCCGCACCGATCGCCCTTCCCAACAGTTGCGCAGCCTGAATGG
CGAATGG
[124 nt withheld, positions 4838-4961]
C
[91 nt withheld, positions 4963-5053]
A
[49 nt withheld, positions 5055-5103]
CCTTTGACGTTGGAGTCCACGTTCTTT
[37 nt withheld, positions 5131-5167]
ACCCTATCTCGGTCTATTCTTTTGATTTATAAGGGATTTTGCCGATTTCGGCCTATTGGTTAAAAAATGA
GCTGATTTAACAAAAATTTAACGCGAATTTTAACAAAATATTAACGCTTACAATTTCCTGATGCGGTATT
TTCTCCTTACGCATCTGTGCGGTATTTCACACCGCATATGGTGCACTCTCAGTACAATCTGCTCTGATGC
CGCATAGTTAAGCCAGCCCCGACACCCGCCAACACCCGCTGACGCGCCCTGACGGGCTTGTCTGCTCCCG
GCATCCGCTTACAGACAAGCTGTGACCGTCTCCGGGAGCTGCATGTGTCAGAGGTTTTCACCGTCATCAC
CGAAACGCGCGAGACGAAAGGGCCTCGTGATACGCCTATTTTTATAGGTTAATGTCATGATAATAATGGT
TTCTTAGACGTCAGGTGGCACTTTTCGGGGAAATGTGCGCGGAACCCCTATTTGTTTATTTTTCTAAATA
CATTCAAATATGTATCCGCTCATGAGACAATAACCCTGATAAATGCTTCAATAATATTGAAAAAGGAAGA
GTATGAGTATTCAACATTTCCGTGTCGCCCTTATTCCCTTTTTTGCGGCATTTTGCCTTCCTGTTTTTGC
TCACCCAGAAACGCTGGTGAAAGTAAAAGATGCTGAAGATCAGTTGGGTGCACGAGTGGGTTACATCGAA
CTGGATCTCAACAGCGGTAAGATCCTTGAGAGTTTTCGCCCCGAAGAACGTTTTCCAATGATGAGCACTT
TTAAAGTTCTGCTATGTGGCGCGGTATTATCCCGTATTGACGCCGGGCAAGAGCAACTCGGTCGCCGCAT
ACACTATTCTCAGAATGACTTGGTTGAGTACTCACCAGTCACAGAAAAGCATCTTACGGATGGCATGACA
GTAAGAGAATTATGCAGTGCTGCCATAACCATGAGTGATAACACTGCGGCCAACTTACTTCTGACAACGA
TCGGAGGACCGAAGGAGCTAACCGCTTTTTTGCACAACATGGGGGATCATGTAACTCGCCTTGATCGTTG
GGAACCGGAGCTGAATGAAGCCATACCAAACGACGAGCGTGACACCACGATGCCTGTAGCAATGGCAACA
ACGTTGCGCAAACTATTAACTGGCGAACTACTTACTCTAGCTTCCCGGCAACAATTAATAGACTGGATGG
AGGCGGATAAAGTTGCAGGACCACTTCTGCGCTCGGCCCTTCCGGCTGGCTGGTTTATTGCTGATAAATC
TGGAGCCGGTGAGCGTGGGTCTCGCGGTATCATTGCAGCACTGGGGCCAGATGGTAAGCCCTCCCGTATC
GTAGTTATCTACACGACGGGGAGTCAGGCAACTATGGATGAACGAAATAGACAGATCGCTGAGATAGGTG
CCTCACTGATTAAGCATTGGTAACTGTCAGACCAAGTTTACTCATATATACTTTAGATTGATTTAAAACT
TCATTTTTAATTTAAAAGGATCTAGGTGAAGATCCTTTTTGATAATCTCATGACCAAAATCCCTTAACGT
GAGTTTTCGTTCCACTGAGCGTCAGACCCCGTAGAAAAGATCAAAGGATCTTCTTGAGATCCTTTTTTTC
TGCGCGTAATCTGCTGCTTGCAAACAAAAAAACCACCGCTACCAGCGGTGGTTTGTTTGCCGGATCAAGA
GCTACCAACTCTTTTTCCGAAGGTAACTGGCTTCAGCAGAGCGCAGATACCAAATACTGTTCTTCTAGTG
TAGCCGTAGTTAGGCCACCACTTCAAGAACTCTGTAGCACCGCCTACATACCTCGCTCTGCTAATCCTGT
TACCAGTGGCTGCTGCCAGTGGCGATAAGTCGTGTCTTACCGGGTTGGACTCAAGACGATAGTTACCGGA
TAAGGCGCAGCGGTCGGGCTGAACGGGGGGTTCGTGCACACAGCCCAGCTTGGAGCGAACGACCTACACC
GAACTGAGATACCTACAGCGTGAGCTATGAGAAAGCGCCACGCTTCCCGAAGGGAGAAAGGCGGACAGGT
ATCCGGTAAGCGGCAGGGTCGGAACAGGAGAGCGCACGAGGGAGCTTCCAGGGGGAAACGCCTGGTATCT
TTATAGTCCTGTCGGGTTTCGCCACCTCTGACTTGAGCGTCGATTTTTGTGATGCTCGTCAGGGGGGCGG
AGCCTATGGAAAAACGCCAGCAACGCGGCCTTTTTACGGTTCCTGGCCTTTTGCTGGCCTTTTGCTCACA
TGTTCTTTCCTGCGTTATCCCCTGATTCTGTGGATAACCGTATTACCGCCTTTGAGTGAGCTGATACCGC
TCGCCGCAGCCGAACGACCGAGCGCAGCGAGTCAGTGAGCGAGGAAGCGGAAGAGCGCCCAATACGCAAA
CCGCCTCTCCCCGCGCGTTGGCCGATTCATTAATGCAGGCTGCAGAGAGGGAGTGGCCAACTCCATCACT
AGGGGTTCCTCAGATCTAGGATCACGCGTTCTAGATCCCATATATGGAGTTCCGCGTTACATAACTTACG
GTAAATGGCCCGCCTGGCTGACCGCCCAACGACCCCCGCCCATTGACGTCAATAATGACGTATGTTCCCA
TAGTAACGCCAATAGGGACTTTCCATTGACGTCAATGGGTGGAGTATTTACGGTAAACTGCCCACTTGGC
AGTACATCAAGTGTATCATATGCCAAGTACGCCCCCTATTGACGTCAATGACGGTAAATGGCCCGCCTGG
CATTATGCCCAGTACATGACCTTATGGGACTTTCCTACTTGGCAGTACATCTACGTATTAGTCATCGCTA
TTACCATGGTGATGCGGTTTTGGCGGCCGGGCCCAGCACCCCAAGGCGGCCAACGCCAAAACTCTCCCCC
CTCCTCTTCCTCAATCTCGCTCTCGCTCTTTTTTTTTTTCGCAAAAGGAGGGGAGAGGGGGTAAAAAAAT
GCTGCACTGTGCGGCGAAGCCGGTGAGTGAGCGGCGCGGGGCCAATCAGCGTGCGCCGTTCCGAAAGTTG
CCTTTTATGGCTCGAGCGGCCGGCCGCGGCGGCGCCCTATAAAACCCAGCGGCGCGACGCGCCACCACCG
CCGAGACCGCGTCCGCCCCGCGAGCACAGAGCCTCGCCTTTGCCGATCCGCCGCCCGTCCACACCCGCCG
CCAGGTAAGCCCGGCCAGCCGACCGGGGCAGGCGGCTCACGGCCCGGCCGCAGGCGGCCGCCCAAAGAAT
TCGGCACGAGGAAAGGCCTCCT
Features (pLannotate 1.2.2; 17 found; start..end, strand, type, name):
   1559..1575    +  CDS            p65 (fragment): C-terminal portion of the p65 subunit of mouse NF-κB
   1722..2996    +  CDS            Ctbp2: CTBP2_RAT - Experimental evidence at protein level: Swiss-Prot protein existence level 1. Corepressor targeting diverse transcription regulators. Functions in brown adipose tissue (BAT) differentiation. Isoform 2 probably acts as a scaffold for specialized synapses (By similarity). From Rattus norvegicus (Rat).
   3018..3737    +  CDS            EGFP: the original enhanced GFP (Yang et al., 1996) mammalian codon-optimized
   3759..4347    +  misc_feature   WPRE: woodchuck hepatitis virus posttranscriptional regulatory element
   4386..4593    +  polyA_signal   bGH poly(A) signal: bovine growth hormone polyadenylation signal
   4602..4731    +  repeat_region  AAV2 ITR (fragment): inverted terminal repeat of adeno-associated virus serotype 2 inverted
   4742..4758    -  promoter       chicken β-actin promoter (fragment): contains a 21-bp deletion relative to the standard chicken β-actin promoter
   4768..4834    +  CDS            lacZα (fragment): LacZα fragment of β-galactosidase; lacZ fragment
   4838..5266    +  rep_origin     f1 ori (sequence partly withheld): f1 bacteriophage origin of replication; arrow indicates direction of (+) strand synthesis
   5294..5393    -  misc_feature   bom (fragment): basis of mobility region from pBR322
   5495..5530    -  CDS            rop (fragment): Rop protein, which maintains plasmids at low copy number; rop
   5625..5729    +  promoter       AmpR promoter: bla
   5730..6590    +  CDS            AmpR: β-lactamase; bla; confers resistance to ampicillin, carbenicillin, and related antibiotics
   6761..7349    +  rep_origin     ori: high-copy-number ColE1/pMB1/pBR322/pUC origin of replication
   7532..7585    +  CDS            lacI (fragment): lac repressor; lacI; The lac repressor binds to the lac operator to inhibit transcription in E. coli. This inhibition can be relieved by adding lactose or isopropyl-β-D-thiogalactopyranoside (IPTG).
   7589..7627    -  repeat_region  AAV2 ITR (fragment): inverted terminal repeat of adeno-associated virus serotype 2 inverted
   7672..7975    +  enhancer       CMV enhancer: human cytomegalovirus immediate early enhancer
