[The description below was written by a language model from this plasmid's Addgene catalogue record and pLannotate feature annotations shown in this document.]
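Description:
pAAV-CMV-HBA-RIBEYE-eGFP is an adeno-associated virus transfer plasmid, also usable for direct mammalian expression, built on a pAAV-GFP backbone. It encodes human RIBEYE, the synaptic ribbon scaffold isoform produced from the CTBP2 gene, fused in frame to a C-terminal eGFP supplied by the backbone. The catalogue lists the RIBEYE-GFP insert as 3705 bp. Expression is driven by a hybrid promoter that combines the CMV enhancer with the human beta-actin promoter. The automated annotation of the 8,409 nt sequence detects the CMV enhancer but does not label the beta-actin portion. It also marks only the C-terminal part of the RIBEYE coding region, through similarity to rat Ctbp2, which leaves the RIBEYE-specific N-terminal region unannotated. Several very short hits (p65, lacI, rop, lacZα and chicken β-actin fragments) are probably incidental matches or backbone remnants rather than functional parts.

Downstream of EGFP lie a WPRE, which enhances transcript stability and expression, and a bovine growth hormone polyadenylation signal. The whole cassette is flanked by AAV2 inverted terminal repeats, both annotated only as fragments. ITRs are the cis elements needed for replication and packaging of the cassette into AAV particles when helper functions are provided in trans. Between them the cassette spans roughly 5.5 kb, which exceeds the usual AAV packaging capacity, and the record does not say whether the plasmid was used for virus production. In bacteria the plasmid is maintained through a high-copy ColE1/pUC-type origin with ampicillin selection (AmpR), and it also carries an f1 origin. According to the associated publication title, the construct was used to help establish synthetic ribbon-type active zones in a heterologous expression system, where the GFP fusion allows RIBEYE assemblies to be visualised by fluorescence.
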