Addgene plasmid #241988: pAAV-CMV-HBA-RIBEYE-eGFP
Purpose: Human RIBEYE cDNA cloned inframe into a pAAV-GFP vector driven by hybrid CMV-enhancer-human-beta-actin promoter (CMV-HBA) and containing downstream WPRE, Ampicillin Resistance
Depositing lab: Tobias Moser. Depositing organization: Universitaetsmedizin Goettingen. Publication: Establishing synthetic ribbon-type active zones in a heterologous expression system. Kapoor R, Do TT, Schwenzer N, Petrovic A, Dresbach T, Lehnart SE, Fernandez-Busnadiego R, Moser T. Elife. 2026 Jan 13;13:RP98254. doi: 10.7554/eLife.98254. PubMed 41528127.
Backbone
  Vector backbone: pAAV-GFP
  Vector type: Mammalian Expression, AAV
Growth in bacteria
  Bacterial resistance: Ampicillin, 100 μg/mL
  Growth temperature: 37°C
  Growth strain: NEB Stable
  Copy number: Unknown
Gene/Insert
  Gene/Insert name: RIBEYE-GFP (alt name: RIBEYE/CtBP2)
  Species: H. sapiens (human)
  Insert size (bp): 3705
  Entrez Gene: CTBP2
  Promoter: hybrid CMV-enhancer-human-beta-actin promoter (CMV-HBA)
  Tag / fusion protein: eGFP (C terminal on backbone)
  Cloning method: Unknown
  Sequencing primers: 5′ CCCACCTCTGCTGTATTG
Resource information
  A portion of this plasmid was derived from a plasmid made by: Received from Vladan Rankovic at the Institute for Auditory Neuroscience (University Medical Centre, Goettingen).
Terms and licenses: Academic/Nonprofit Terms; Industry Terms: Not Available to Industry
Depositor comments: Please visit https://doi.org/10.7554/eLife.98254.1 for the ELife preprint.
How to cite: pAAV-CMV-HBA-RIBEYE-eGFP was a gift from Tobias Moser (Addgene plasmid # 241988 ; http://n2t.net/addgene:241988 ; RRID:Addgene_241988)
